Addgene plasmid #186834: pCAGGS-FLAG-BMAL1-S519A
Purpose: Expresses FLAG-BMAL1-S519A in mammalian cells
Depositing lab: Hung-Chun Chang. Depositing organization: Center for Excellence in Brain Science and Intelligence Technology, Chinese Academy of Sciences. Publication: ISX-9 potentiates CaMKIIdelta-mediated BMAL1 activation to enhance circadian amplitude. Li H, Ou J, Li Y, Xu N, Li Q, Wu P, Peng C, Tang YC, Chang HC. Commun Biol. 2022 Jul 28;5(1):750. doi: 10.1038/s42003-022-03725-x. PubMed 35902736.
Backbone
  Vector backbone: pCAGGS
  Total vector size (bp): 6701
  Vector type: Mammalian Expression
Growth in bacteria
  Bacterial resistance: Ampicillin, 100 μg/mL
  Growth temperature: 37°C
  Growth strain: DH5alpha
  Copy number: High Copy
Gene/Insert
  Gene/Insert name: bmal1
  Species: M. musculus (mouse)
  Insert size (bp): 1878
  Mutation: changed Serine 519 to Alanine
  GenBank ID: NM_007489.4
  Entrez Gene: Bmal1 (a.k.a. Arnt3, Arntl, BMAL1b, MOP3, bHLHe5, bmal1b')
  Tag / fusion protein: FLAG (N terminal on backbone)
Terms and licenses: Academic/Nonprofit Terms; Industry Terms: Not Available to Industry
How to cite: pCAGGS-FLAG-BMAL1-S519A was a gift from Hung-Chun Chang (Addgene plasmid # 186834 ; http://n2t.net/addgene:186834 ; RRID:Addgene_186834)
