[The description below was written by a language model from this plasmid's Addgene catalogue record and pLannotate feature annotations shown in this document.]
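Description:
pCAGGS-FLAG-BMAL1-S519A is a mammalian expression plasmid of roughly 6.7 kb built on the pCAGGS backbone. It is propagated in E. coli through a high-copy ColE1/pUC-type origin and selected with ampicillin via the β-lactamase gene and its native promoter. The backbone also carries remnants of lac regulatory sequence (promoter, operator, CAP site and short lacI fragments). An SV40 origin of replication with an adjacent SV40 poly(A) signal is also present and can support episomal amplification in cells expressing SV40 large T antigen. No mammalian selection marker is annotated, so the plasmid is suited mainly to transient transfection.

Expression is driven by the composite CAG promoter, made up of the CMV immediate-early enhancer, the chicken β-actin promoter and a chimeric chicken β-actin/rabbit β-globin intron, which gives strong, broadly active transcription in mammalian cells. Downstream lies a short FLAG epitope; the annotation matches it to a fragment of 3xFLAG, and its 24 nt length is consistent with a single tag. It is placed N-terminal to the mouse Bmal1 (Arntl) coding sequence of about 1.9 kb, although the automated annotation labels this region by its human orthologue. The transcript is terminated by the rabbit β-globin poly(A) signal. The small HBB fragments flagging either side of the insert are residual β-globin exon sequence from the vector rather than intended coding parts.

BMAL1 is a bHLH-PAS transcriptional activator at the core of the circadian clock. Here serine 519 is changed to alanine, which removes a potential phosphorylation site. The associated work concerns CaMKIIδ-mediated activation of BMAL1, so the construct probably serves as a phospho-deficient comparison to wild-type FLAG-BMAL1 in studies of circadian amplitude. The FLAG tag allows detection or immunoprecipitation.
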