Features (pLannotate 1.2.2; 19 found; start..end, strand, type, name):
      5..384     +  enhancer       CMV enhancer: human cytomegalovirus immediate early enhancer
    386..661     +  promoter       chicken β-actin promoter: No description available
    662..1678    +  intron         chimeric intron: chimera between introns from chicken β-actin and rabbit β-globin
   1676..1735    +  CDS            HBB (fragment): HBB_LEPEU - Experimental evidence at protein level: Swiss-Prot protein existence level 1. Involved in oxygen transport from the lung to the various peripheral tissues. From Lepus europaeus (European hare).
   1739..1762    +  CDS            3xFLAG (fragment): three tandem FLAG® epitope tags
   1772..3646    +  CDS            ARNTL: BMAL1_HUMAN - Also known as BHLHE5, BMAL1, MOP3, PASD3. Experimental evidence at protein level: Swiss-Prot protein existence level 1. Transcriptional activator which forms a core component of the circadian clock. The circadian clock, an internal time-keeping system, regulates various physiological processes through the generation of approximately 24 hour circadian rhythms in gene expression, which are translated into rhythms in metabolism and behavior. It is derived from the Latin roots 'circa' (about) and 'diem' (day) and acts as an important regulator of a wide array of physiological functio
   3650..3727    +  CDS            HBB (fragment): HBB_PONPY - Experimental evidence at transcript level: Swiss-Prot protein existence level 2. Involved in oxygen transport from the lung to the various peripheral tissues. From Pongo pygmaeus (Bornean orangutan).
   3798..3853    +  polyA_signal   β-globin poly(A) signal: rabbit β-globin polyadenylation signal (Gil and Proudfoot, 1987)
   4238..4254    -  protein_bind   lac operator: The lac repressor binds to the lac operator to inhibit transcription in E. coli. This inhibition can be relieved by adding lactose or isopropyl-β-D-thiogalactopyranoside (IPTG). lac repressor encoded by lacI
   4262..4292    -  promoter       lac promoter: promoter for the E. coli lac operon
   4307..4328    -  protein_bind   CAP binding site: CAP binding activates transcription in the presence of cAMP. E. coli catabolite activator protein
   4341..4380    -  CDS            lacI (fragment): lac repressor; lacI; The lac repressor binds to the lac operator to inhibit transcription in E. coli. This inhibition can be relieved by adding lactose or isopropyl-β-D-thiogalactopyranoside (IPTG).
   4387..4409    +  promoter       SV40 promoter (fragment): SV40 enhancer and early promoter
   4433..4568    +  rep_origin     SV40 ori: SV40 origin of replication
   4588..4722    +  polyA_signal   SV40 poly(A) signal: SV40 polyadenylation signal
   4724..4778    -  CDS            lacI (fragment): lac repressor; lacI; The lac repressor binds to the lac operator to inhibit transcription in E. coli. This inhibition can be relieved by adding lactose or isopropyl-β-D-thiogalactopyranoside (IPTG).
   4961..5549    -  rep_origin     ori: high-copy-number ColE1/pMB1/pBR322/pUC origin of replication
   5720..6580    -  CDS            AmpR: β-lactamase; bla; confers resistance to ampicillin, carbenicillin, and related antibiotics
   6581..6685    -  promoter       AmpR promoter: bla
>Addgene plasmid #186834 | pCAGGS-FLAG-BMAL1-S519A | addgene full sequence | sequence record 370057 | Addgene NGS Result
GGTCGACATTGATTATTGACTAGTTATTAATAGTAATCAATTACGGGGTCATTAGTTCATAGCCCATATA
TGGAGTTCCGCGTTACATAACTTACGGTAAATGGCCCGCCTGGCTGACCGCCCAACGACCCCCGCCCATT
GACGTCAATAATGACGTATGTTCCCATAGTAACGCCAATAGGGACTTTCCATTGACGTCAATGGGTGGAG
TATTTACGGTAAACTGCCCACTTGGCAGTACATCAAGTGTATCATATGCCAAGTACGCCCCCTATTGACG
TCAATGACGGTAAATGGCCCGCCTGGCATTATGCCCAGTACATGACCTTATGGGACTTTCCTACTTGGCA
GTACATCTACGTATTAGTCATCGCTATTACCATGGTCGAGGTGAGCCCCACGTTCTGCTTCACTCTCCCC
ATCTCCCCCCCCTCCCCACCCCCAATTTTGTATTTATTTATTTTTTAATTATTTTGTGCAGCGATGGGGG
CGGGGGGGGGGGGGGGGCGCGCCRGGSGGGGSGGGGSGGGGSGRGGGGSGGGGSGGGGSGAGGCGGAGAG
GTGCGGCGGCAGCCAATCAGAGCGGCGCGCTCCGAAAGTTTCCTTTTATGGCGAGGCGGCGGCGGCGGCG
GCCCTATAAAAAGCGAAGCGCGCGGCGGGCGGGAGTCGCTGCGCGCTGCCTTCGCCCCGTGCCCCGCTCC
GCCGCCGCCTCGCGCCGCCCGCCCCGGCTCTGACTGACCGCGTTACTCCCACAGGTGAGCGGGCGGGACG
GCCCTTCTCCTCCGGGCTGTAATTAGCGCTTGGTTTAATGACGGCTTGTTTCTTTTCTGTGGCTGCGTGA
AAGCCTTGAGGGGCTCCGGGAGGGCCCTTTGTGCGGGGGGAGCGGCTCGGGGGGTGCGTGCGTGTGTGTG
TGCGTGGGGAGCGCCGCGTGCGGCTCCGCGCTGCCCGGCGGCTGTGAGCGCTGCGGGCGCGGCGCGGGGC
TTTGTGCGCTCCGCAGTGTGCGCGAGGGGAGCGCGGCCGGGGGCGGTGCCCCGCGGTGCGGGGGGGGCTG
CGAGGGGAACAAAGGCTGCGTGCGGGGTGTGTGCGTGGGGGGGTGAGCAGGGGGTGTGGGCGCGTCGGTC
GGGCTGCAACCCCCCCTGCACCCCCCTCCCCGAGTTGCTGAGCACGGCCCGGCTTCGGGTGCGGGGCTCC
GTACGGGGCGTGGCGCGGGGCTCGCCGTGCCGGGCGGGGGGTGGCGGCAGGTGGGGGTGCCGGGCGGGGC
GGGGCCGCCTCGGGCCGGGGAGGGCTCGGGGGAGGGGCGCGGCGGCCCCCGGAGCGCCGGCGGCTGTCGA
GGCGCGGCGAGCCGCAGCCATTGCCTTTTATGGTAATCGTGCGAGAGGGCGCAGGGACTTCCTTTGTCCC
AAATCTGTGCGGAGCCGAAATCTGGGAGGCGCCGCCGCACCCCCTCTAGCGGGCGCGGGGCGAAGCGGTG
CGGCGCCGGCAGGAAGGAAATGGGCGGGGAGGGCCTTCGTGCGTCGCCGCGCCGCCGTCCCCTTCTCCCT
CTCCAGCCTCGGGGCTGTCCGCGGGGGGACGGCTGCCTTCGGGGGGGACGGGGCAGGGCGGGGTTCGGCT
TCTGGCGTGTGACCGGCGGCTCTAGAGCCTCTGCTAACCATGTTCATGCCTTCTTCTTTTTCCTACAGCT
CCTGGGCAACGTGCTGGTTATTGTGCTGTCTCATCATTTTGGCAAAGAATTCACCATGGATTACAAGGAT
GACGACGATAAGTGCGGCCGCGCGGACCAGAGAATGGACATTTCCTCAACCATCAGCGACTTCATGTCTC
CGGGCCCCACCGACCTACTCTCCGGTTCCCTGGGCACCAGTGGTGTGGACTGCAATCGCAAGAGGAAAGG
CAGTGCCACTGACTACCAAGAAAGTATGGACACAGACAAAGATGACCCTCATGGAAGGTTAGAATATGCA
GAACACCAAGGAAGGATCAAGAATGCAAGGGAGGCCCACAGTCAGATTGAAAAGAGGCGTCGGGACAAAA
TGAACAGTTTCATTGATGAATTGGCTTCTTTGGTACCAACATGCAATGCAATGTCCAGGAAGTTAGATAA
ACTCACCGTGCTAAGGATGGCTGTTCAGCACATGAAAACTTTGAGAGGTGCCACCAACCCATACACAGAA
GCAAACTACAAGCCAACATTTCTATCAGATGACGAACTGAAACACCTAATTCTCAGGGCAGCAGATGGAT
TTTTGTTTGTCGTAGGATGTGACCGAGGGAAGATCCTCTTTGTCTCCGAGTCTGTCTTCAAGATCCTCAA
TTATAGCCAGAATGACCTTATTGGCCAGAGCTTGTTTGACTACCTGCATCCAAAAGATATTGCCAAAGTT
AAGGAACAGCTATCTTCCTCGGACACTGCGCCCCGGGAGCGACTCATTGATGCCAAGACTGGACTTCCGG
TTAAAACGGATATAACCCCTGGGCCCTCCCGGCTATGCTCTGGAGCCCGCCGCTCTTTCTTCTGTAGAAT
GAAGTGCAACAGGCCTTCAGTAAAGGTGGAAGATAAGGACTTCGCCTCTACCTGTTCAAAGAAAAAAGCA
GATCGAAAAAGCTTCTGCACAATCCACAGCACAGGCTATTTGAAAAGCTGGCCACCCACGAAGATGGGGC
TGGACGAAGACAATGAGCCAGACAACGAGGGCTGCAACCTCAGCTGCCTCGTTGCAATCGGGCGCCTGCA
CTCGCACATGGTTCCACAACCAGCGAACGGGGAAATACGGGTGAAATCTATGGAGTACGTTTCTCGACAC
GCAATAGATGGGAAATTTGTTTTTGTAGATCAGAGGGCGACAGCTATTTTGGCGTATCTACCACAGGAAC
TTCTAGGTACATCATGTTATGAGTATTTTCATCAAGACGACATAGGACACCTCGCAGAATGTCACAGGCA
AGTTTTACAGACAAGAGAAAAGATCACAACTAATTGCTATAAGTTTAAGATCAAAGATGGTTCTTTTATC
ACGCTACGAAGTCGATGGTTCAGTTTCATGAACCCGTGGACCAAGGAAGTTGAATACATTGTCTCAACCA
ACACTGTTGTTTTAGCCAATGTCCTGGAAGGCGGGGACCCAACCTTCCCGCAGCTAACAGCACCCCCCCA
CAGCATGGACAGCATGCTGCCCTCTGGAGAAGGTGGCCCAAAGAGGACTCATCCCACTGTCCCAGGCATT
CCAGGGGGAACCAGAGCCGGAGCAGGAAAAATAGGTCGAATGATCGCGGAGGAAATCATGGAAATCCACA
GGATAAGAGGGTCATCGCCTTCCAGCTGTGGCGCCAGCCCGCTGAACATCACAAGTACGCCTCCCCCTGA
TGCCTCTTCTCCAGGAGGCAAGAAGATTCTAAATGGAGGGACTCCAGACATTCCTTCCACTGGACTATTA
CCAGGGCAGGCTCAGGAGACCCCAGGGTATCCCTATTCTGATAGTTCTTCTATTCTTGGTGAGAACCCCC
ACATAGGCATCGATATGATAGATAACGACCAAGGATCAAGTAGTCCCAGTAACGATGAGGCAGCAATGGC
TGTCATCATGAGCCTCTTGGAAGCAGATGCGGGGCTGGGTGGCCCCGTTGACTTTAGTGACTTGCCATGG
CCGCTGTAGGAATTCACTCCTCAGGTGCAGGCTGCCTATCAGAAGGTGGTGGCTGGTGTGGCCAATGCCC
TGGCTCACAAATACCACTGAGATCTTTTTCCCTCTGCCAAAAATTATGGGGACATCATGAAGCCCCTTGA
GCATCTGACTTCTGGCTAATAAAGGAAATTTATTTTCATTGCAATAGTGTGTTGGAATTTTTTGTGTCTC
TCACTCGGAAGGACATATGGGAGGGCAAATCATTTAAAACATCAGAATGAGTATTTGGTTTAGAGTTTGG
CAACATATGCCCATATGCTGGCTGCCATGAACAAAGGTTGGCTATAAAGAGGTCATCAGTATATGAAACA
GCCCCCTGCTGTCCATTCCTTATTCCATAGAAAAGCCTTGACTTGAGGTTAGATTTTTTTTATATTTTGT
TTTGTGTTATTTTTTTCTTTAACATCCCTAAAATTTTCCTTACATGTTTTACTAGCCAGATTTTTCCTCC
TCTCCTGACTACTCCCAGTCATAGCTGTCCCTCTTCTCTTATGGAGATCCCTCGACCTGCAGCCCAAGCT
TGGCGTAATCATGGTCATAGCTGTTTCCTGTGTGAAATTGTTATCCGCTCACAATTCCACACAACATACG
AGCCGGAAGCATAAAGTGTAAAGCCTGGGGTGCCTAATGAGTGAGCTAACTCACATTAATTGCGTTGCGC
TCACTGCCCGCTTTCCAGTCGGGAAACCTGTCGTGCCAGCGGATCCGCATCTCAATTAGTCAGCAACCAT
AGTCCCGCCCCTAACTCCGCCCATCCCGCCCCTAACTCCGCCCAGTTCCGCCCATTCTCCGCCCCATGGC
TGACTAATTTTTTTTATTTATGCAGAGGCCGAGGCCGCCTCGGCCTCTGAGCTATTCCAGAAGTAGTGAG
GAGGCTTTTTTGGAGGCCTAGGCTTTTGCAAAAAGCTAACTTGTTTATTGCAGCTTATAATGGTTACAAA
TAAAGCAATAGCATCACAAATTTCACAAATAAAGCATTTTTTTCACTGCATTCTAGTTGTGGTTTGTCCA
AACTCATCAATGTATCTTATCATGTCTGGATCCGCTGCATTAATGAATCGGCCAACGCGCGGGGAGAGGC
GGTTTGCGTATTGGGCGCTCTTCCGCTTCCTCGCTCACTGACTCGCTGCGCTCGGTCGTTCGGCTGCGGC
GAGCGGTATCAGCTCACTCAAAGGCGGTAATACGGTTATCCACAGAATCAGGGGATAACGCAGGAAAGAA
CATGTGAGCAAAAGGCCAGCAAAAGGCCAGGAACCGTAAAAAGGCCGCGTTGCTGGCGTTTTTCCATAGG
CTCCGCCCCCCTGACGAGCATCACAAAAATCGACGCTCAAGTCAGAGGTGGCGAAACCCGACAGGACTAT
AAAGATACCAGGCGTTTCCCCCTGGAAGCTCCCTCGTGCGCTCTCCTGTTCCGACCCTGCCGCTTACCGG
ATACCTGTCCGCCTTTCTCCCTTCGGGAAGCGTGGCGCTTTCTCATAGCTCACGCTGTAGGTATCTCAGT
TCGGTGTAGGTCGTTCGCTCCAAGCTGGGCTGTGTGCACGAACCCCCCGTTCAGCCCGACCGCTGCGCCT
TATCCGGTAACTATCGTCTTGAGTCCAACCCGGTAAGACACGACTTATCGCCACTGGCAGCAGCCACTGG
TAACAGGATTAGCAGAGCGAGGTATGTAGGCGGTGCTACAGAGTTCTTGAAGTGGTGGCCTAACTACGGC
TACACTAGAAGAACAGTATTTGGTATCTGCGCTCTGCTGAAGCCAGTTACCTTCGGAAAAAGAGTTGGTA
GCTCTTGATCCGGCAAACAAACCACCGCTGGTAGCGGTGGTTTTTTTGTTTGCAAGCAGCAGATTACGCG
CAGAAAAAAAGGATCTCAAGAAGATCCTTTGATCTTTTCTACGGGGTCTGACGCTCAGTGGAACGAAAAC
TCACGTTAAGGGATTTTGGTCATGAGATTATCAAAAAGGATCTTCACCTAGATCCTTTTAAATTAAAAAT
GAAGTTTTAAATCAATCTAAAGTATATATGAGTAAACTTGGTCTGACAGTTACCAATGCTTAATCAGTGA
GGCACCTATCTCAGCGATCTGTCTATTTCGTTCATCCATAGTTGCCTGACTCCCCGTCGTGTAGATAACT
ACGATACGGGAGGGCTTACCATCTGGCCCCAGTGCTGCAATGATACCGCGAGACCCACGCTCACCGGCTC
CAGATTTATCAGCAATAAACCAGCCAGCCGGAAGGGCCGAGCGCAGAAGTGGTCCTGCAACTTTATCCGC
CTCCATCCAGTCTATTAATTGTTGCCGGGAAGCTAGAGTAAGTAGTTCGCCAGTTAATAGTTTGCGCAAC
GTTGTTGCCATTGCTACAGGCATCGTGGTGTCACGCTCGTCGTTTGGTATGGCTTCATTCAGCTCCGGTT
CCCAACGATCAAGGCGAGTTACATGATCCCCCATGTTGTGCAAAAAAGCGGTTAGCTCCTTCGGTCCTCC
GATCGTTGTCAGAAGTAAGTTGGCCGCAGTGTTATCACTCATGGTTATGGCAGCACTGCATAATTCTCTT
ACTGTCATGCCATCCGTAAGATGCTTTTCTGTGACTGGTGAGTACTCAACCAAGTCATTCTGAGAATAGT
GTATGCGGCGACCGAGTTGCTCTTGCCCGGCGTCAATACGGGATAATACCGCGCCACATAGCAGAACTTT
AAAAGTGCTCATCATTGGAAAACGTTCTTCGGGGCGAAAACTCTCAAGGATCTTACCGCTGTTGAGATCC
AGTTCGATGTAACCCACTCGTGCACCCAACTGATCTTCAGCATCTTTTACTTTCACCAGCGTTTCTGGGT
GAGCAAAAACAGGAAGGCAAAATGCCGCAAAAAAGGGAATAAGGGCGACACGGAAATGTTGAATACTCAT
ACTCTTCCTTTTTCAATATTATTGAAGCATTTATCAGGGTTATTGTCTCATGAGCGGATACATATTTGAA
TGTATTTAGAAAAATAAACAAATAGGGGTTCCGCGCACATTTCCCCGAAAAGTGCCACCTG
